>Addgene plasmid #209124 | pET28a(+)-SUMO-A'-l4-G' | addgene full sequence | sequence record 417092 | Addgene NGS Result
TGGCGAATGGG
[124 nt withheld, positions 12-135]
C
[91 nt withheld, positions 137-227]
A
[49 nt withheld, positions 229-277]
CCTTTGACGTTGGAGTCCACGTTCTTT
[37 nt withheld, positions 305-341]
ACCCTATCTCGGTCTATTCTTTTGATTTATAAGGGATTTTGCCGATTTCGGCCTATTGGTTAAAAAATGA
GCTGATTTAACAAAAATTTAACGCGAATTTTAACAAAATATTAACGCTTACAATTTAGGTGGCACTTTTC
GGGGAAATGTGCGCGGAACCCCTATTTGTTTATTTTTCTAAATACATTCAAATATGTATCCGCTCATGAA
TTAATTCTTAGAAAAACTCATCGAGCATCAAATGAAACTGCAATTTATTCATATCAGGATTATCAATACC
ATATTTTTGAAAAAGCCGTTTCTGTAATGAAGGAGAAAACTCACCGAGGCAGTTCCATAGGATGGCAAGA
TCCTGGTATCGGTCTGCGATTCCGACTCGTCCAACATCAATACAACCTATTAATTTCCCCTCGTCAAAAA
TAAGGTTATCAAGTGAGAAATCACCATGAGTGACGACTGAATCCGGTGAGAATGGCAAAAGTTTATGCAT
TTCTTTCCAGACTTGTTCAACAGGCCAGCCATTACGCTCGTCATCAAAATCACTCGCATCAACCAAACCG
TTATTCATTCGTGATTGCGCCTGAGCGAGACGAAATACGCGATCGCTGTTAAAAGGACAATTACAAACAG
GAATCGAATGCAACCGGCGCAGGAACACTGCCAGCGCATCAACAATATTTTCACCTGAATCAGGATATTC
TTCTAATACCTGGAATGCTGTTTTCCCGGGGATCGCAGTGGTGAGTAACCATGCATCATCAGGAGTACGG
ATAAAATGCTTGATGGTCGGAAGAGGCATAAATTCCGTCAGCCAGTTTAGTCTGACCATCTCATCTGTAA
CATCATTGGCAACGCTACCTTTGCCATGTTTCAGAAACAACTCTGGCGCATCGGGCTTCCCATACAATCG
ATAGATTGTCGCACCTGATTGCCCGACATTATCGCGAGCCCATTTATACCCATATAAATCAGCATCCATG
TTGGAATTTAATCGCGGCCTAGAGCAAGACGTTTCCCGTTGAATATGGCTCATAACACCCCTTGTATTAC
TGTTTATGTAAGCAGACAGTTTTATTGTTCATGACCAAAATCCCTTAACGTGAGTTTTCGTTCCACTGAG
CGTCAGACCCCGTAGAAAAGATCAAAGGATCTTCTTGAGATCCTTTTTTTCTGCGCGTAATCTGCTGCTT
GCAAACAAAAAAACCACCGCTACCAGCGGTGGTTTGTTTGCCGGATCAAGAGCTACCAACTCTTTTTCCG
AAGGTAACTGGCTTCAGCAGAGCGCAGATACCAAATACTGTCCTTCTAGTGTAGCCGTAGTTAGGCCACC
ACTTCAAGAACTCTGTAGCACCGCCTACATACCTCGCTCTGCTAATCCTGTTACCAGTGGCTGCTGCCAG
TGGCGATAAGTCGTGTCTTACCGGGTTGGACTCAAGACGATAGTTACCGGATAAGGCGCAGCGGTCGGGC
TGAACGGGGGGTTCGTGCACACAGCCCAGCTTGGAGCGAACGACCTACACCGAACTGAGATACCTACAGC
GTGAGCTATGAGAAAGCGCCACGCTTCCCGAAGGGAGAAAGGCGGACAGGTATCCGGTAAGCGGCAGGGT
CGGAACAGGAGAGCGCACGAGGGAGCTTCCAGGGGGAAACGCCTGGTATCTTTATAGTCCTGTCGGGTTT
CGCCACCTCTGACTTGAGCGTCGATTTTTGTGATGCTCGTCAGGGGGGCGGAGCCTATGGAAAAACGCCA
GCAACGCGGCCTTTTTACGGTTCCTGGCCTTTTGCTGGCCTTTTGCTCACATGTTCTTTCCTGCGTTATC
CCCTGATTCTGTGGATAACCGTATTACCGCCTTTGAGTGAGCTGATACCGCTCGCCGCAGCCGAACGACC
GAGCGCAGCGAGTCAGTGAGCGAGGAAGCGGAAGAGCGCCTGATGCGGTATTTTCTCCTTACGCATCTGT
GCGGTATTTCACACCGCAATGGTGCACTCTCAGTACAATCTGCTCTGATGCCGCATAGTTAAGCCAGTAT
ACACTCCGCTATCGCTACGTGACTGGGTCATGGCTGCGCCCCGACACCCGCCAACACCCGCTGACGCGCC
CTGACGGGCTTGTCTGCTCCCGGCATCCGCTTACAGACAAGCTGTGACCGTCTCCGGGAGCTGCATGTGT
CAGAGGTTTTCACCGTCATCACCGAAACGCGCGAGGCAGCTGCGGTAAAGCTCATCAGCGTGGTCGTGAA
GCGATTCACAGATGTCTGCCTGTTCATCCGCGTCCAGCTCGTTGAGTTTCTCCAGAAGCGTTAATGTCTG
GCTTCTGATAAAGCGGGCCATGTTAAGGGCGGTTTTTTCCTGTTTGGTCACTGATGCCTCCGTGTAAGGG
GGATTTCTGTTCATGGGGGTAATGATACCGATGAAACGAGAGAGGATGCTCACGATACGGGTTACTGATG
ATGAACATGCCCGGTTACTGGAACGTTGTGAGGGTAAACAACTGGCGGTATGGATGCGGCGGGACCAGAG
AAAAATCACTCAGGGTCAATGCCAGCGCTTCGTTAATACAGATGTAGGTGTTCCACAGGGTAGCCAGCAG
CATCCTGCGATGCAGATCCGGAACATAATGGTGCAGGGCGCTGACTTCCGCGTTTCCAGACTTTACGAAA
CACGGAAACCGAAGACCATTCATGTTGTTGCTCAGGTCGCAGACGTTTTGCAGCAGCAGTCGCTTCACGT
TCGCTCGCGTATCGGTGATTCATTCTGCTAACCAGTAAGGCAACCCCGCCAGCCTAGCCGGGTCCTCAAC
GACAGGAGCACGATCATGCGCACCCGTGGGGCCGCCATGCCGGCGATAATGGCCTGCTTCTCGCCGAAAC
GTTTGGTGGCGGGACCAGTGACGAAGGCTTGAGCGAGGGCGTGCAAGATTCCGAATACCGCAAGCGACAG
GCCGATCATCGTCGCGCTCCAGCGAAAGCGGTCCTCGCCGAAAATGACCCAGAGCGCTGCCGGCACCTGT
CCTACGAGTTGCATGATAAAGAAGACAGTCATAAGTGCGGCGACGATAGTCATGCCCCGCGCCCACCGGA
AGGAGCTGACTGGGTTGAAGGCTCTCAAGGGCATCGGTCGAGATCCCGGTGCCTAATGAGTGAGCTAACT
TACATTAATTGCGTTGCGCTCACTGCCCGCTTTCCAGTCGGGAAACCTGTCGTGCCAGCTGCATTAATGA
ATCGGCCAACGCGCGGGGAGAGGCGGTTTGCGTATTGGGCGCCAGGGTGGTTTTTCTTTTCACCAGTGAG
ACGGGCAACAGCTGATTGCCCTTCACCGCCTGGCCCTGAGAGAGTTGCAGCAAGCGGTCCACGCTGGTTT
GCCCCAGCAGGCGAAAATCCTGTTTGATGGTGGTTAACGGCGGGATATAACATGAGCTGTCTTCGGTATC
GTCGTATCCCACTACCGAGATATCCGCACCAACGCGCAGCCCGGACTCGGTAATGGCGCGCATTGCGCCC
AGCGCCATCTGATCGTTGGCAACCAGCATCGCAGTGGGAACGATGCCCTCATTCAGCATTTGCATGGTTT
GTTGAAAACCGGACATGGCACTCCAGTCGCCTTCCCGTTCCGCTATCGGCTGAATTTGATTGCGAGTGAG
ATATTTATGCCAGCCAGCCAGACGCAGACGCGCCGAGACAGAACTTAATGGGCCCGCTAACAGCGCGATT
TGCTGGTGACCCAATGCGACCAGATGCTCCACGCCCAGTCGCGTACCGTCTTCATGGGAGAAAATAATAC
TGTTGATGGGTGTCTGGTCAGAGACATCAAGAAATAACGCCGGAACATTAGTGCAGGCAGCTTCCACAGC
AATGGCATCCTGGTCATCCAGCGGATAGTTAATGATCAGCCCACTGACGCGTTGCGCGAGAAGATTGTGC
ACCGCCGCTTTACAGGCTTCGACGCCGCTTCGTTCTACCATCGACACCACCACGCTGGCACCCAGTTGAT
CGGCGCGAGATTTAATCGCCGCGACAATTTGCGACGGCGCGTGCAGGGCCAGACTGGAGGTGGCAACGCC
AATCAGCAACGACTGTTTGCCCGCCAGTTGTTGTGCCACGCGGTTGGGAATGTAATTCAGCTCCGCCATC
GCCGCTTCCACTTTTTCCCGCGTTTTCGCAGAAACGTGGCTGGCCTGGTTCACCACGCGGGAAACGGTCT
GATAAGAGACACCGGCATACTCTGCGACATCGTATAACGTTACTGGTTTCACATTCACCACCCTGAATTG
ACTCTCTTCCGGGCGCTATCATGCCATACCGCGAAAGGTTTTGCGCCATTCGATGGTGTCCGGGATCTCG
ACGCTCTCCCTTATGCGACTCCTGCATTAGGAAGCAGCCCAGTAGTAGGTTGAGGCCGTTGAGCACCGCC
GCCGCAAGGAATGGTGCATGCAAGGAGATGGCGCCCAACAGTCCCCCGGCCACGGGGCCTGCCACCATAC
CCACGCCGAAACAAGCGCTCATGAGCCCGAAGTGGCGAGCCCGATCTTCCCCATCGGTGATGTCGGCGAT
ATAGGCGCCAGCAACCGCACCTGTGGCGCCGGTGATGCCGGCCACGATGCGTCCGGCGTAGAGGATCGAG
ATCTCGATCCCGCGAAATTAATACGACTCACTATAGGGGAATTGTGAGCGGATAACAATTCCCCTCTAGA
AATAATTTTGTTTAACTTTAAGAAGGAGATATACCATGGGCAGCAGCCATCATCATCATCATCACAGCAG
CGGCACTAGTAGCGGCGGTGGTAGCGATAGCGAAGTCAATCAAGAAGCGAAACCGGAAGTCGAACCGGAA
GTCAAACCGGAAACGCACATCAACCTGAAAGTTAGTGATGGCAGCTCTGAAATTTTCTTTAAAATTAAGA
AAACCACGCCGCTGCGTCGCCTGATGGAAGCGTTTGCCAAACGCCAGGGCAAAGAAATGGATAGCCTGCG
CTTCCTGTATGACGGTATTCGTATCCAGGCGGATCAAGCCCCGGAAGATCTGGACATGGAAGATAACGAC
ATTATCGAAGCGCATCGCGAACAGATTGGCGGCCATATGAGCGGTCCTGGATCCTCTCCGGAAGACAAAA
TTGCGCAGTTGAAACAAAAAATTCAGGCGCTCAAGCAAGAAAATCAACAGTTGGAGGAGGAGAATGCAGC
CCTGGAGTATGGTGGAAGTCGAATTCGGTGGGAATTTCATCACGGGGGTTCGGGTGGTTCAGGCGGCGGT
ACCTCCGGCCCTGGCAGCAGCCCCGAGGACAAGATCGCCCAGCTGAAGGAAGAGAACCAGCAACTGGAAC
AGAAGATCCAGGCCCTGAAAGAGGAAAACGCCGCTCTGGAGTACGGCGGATCTAAGCTTTGGAGCCACCC
GCAGTTCGAAAAATAAAGCGGCCGCACTCGAGCACCACCACCACCACCACTGAGATCCGGCTGCTAACAA
AGCCCGAAAGGAAGCTGAGTTGGCTGCTGCCACCGCTGAGCAATAACTAGCATAACCCCTTGGGGCCTCT
AAACGGGTCTTGAGGGGTTTTTTGCTGAAAGGAGGAACTATATCCGGAT
Features (pLannotate 1.2.2; 21 found; start..end, strand, type, name):
     12..440     +  rep_origin     f1 ori (sequence partly withheld): f1 bacteriophage origin of replication; arrow indicates direction of (+) strand synthesis
    493..550     +  promoter       AmpR promoter (fragment): bla
    559..1374    -  CDS            KanR: aminoglycoside phosphotransferase; aph(3')-Ia; confers resistance to kanamycin in bacteria or G418 (Geneticin®) in eukaryotes
   1496..2084    +  rep_origin     ori: high-copy-number ColE1/pMB1/pBR322/pUC origin of replication
   2270..2409    -  misc_feature   bom: basis of mobility region from pBR322
   2511..2702    -  CDS            rop: Rop protein, which maintains plasmids at low copy number; rop
   2719..3099    +  CDS            YPB1_ECOLX: Protein predicted: Swiss-Prot protein existence level 4. From Escherichia coli.
   3171..3462    -  CDS            TcR (fragment): tetracycline efflux protein; tet; confers resistance to tetracycline
   3477..3498    -  protein_bind   CAP binding site: CAP binding activates transcription in the presence of cAMP. E. coli catabolite activator protein
   3511..4593    -  CDS            lacI: lac repressor; lacI; The lac repressor binds to the lac operator to inhibit transcription in E. coli. This inhibition can be relieved by adding lactose or isopropyl-β-D-thiogalactopyranoside (IPTG).
   4594..4671    -  promoter       lacI promoter: lacI
   4679..4958    -  CDS            TcR (fragment): tetracycline efflux protein; tet; confers resistance to tetracycline
   4980..4998    +  promoter       T7 promoter: promoter for bacteriophage T7 RNA polymerase
   4999..5023    +  protein_bind   lac operator: The lac repressor binds to the lac operator to inhibit transcription in E. coli. This inhibition can be relieved by adding lactose or isopropyl-β-D-thiogalactopyranoside (IPTG). lac repressor encoded by lacI
   5038..5060    +  RBS            RBS: efficient ribosome binding site from bacteriophage T7 gene 10 (Olins and Rangwala, 1989)
   5079..5095    +  CDS            capTEV™ (fragment): composite tag for in vivo biotinylation, TEV protease cleavage, and 6xHis tagging
   5124..5414    +  CDS            SMT3: SMT3_YEAST - Experimental evidence at protein level: Swiss-Prot protein existence level 1. Not known; suppressor of MIF2 mutations. From Saccharomyces cerevisiae (strain ATCC 204508 / S288c) (Baker's yeast).
   5721..5743    +  CDS            Strep-Tag II (fragment): peptide that binds Strep-Tactin®, an engineered form of streptavidin
   5764..5781    +  CDS            9xHis (fragment): 9xHis affinity tag
   5791..5840    +  CDS            SET1 (fragment): solubility-enhancement tag derived from T7 phage gene 10B
   5848..5895    +  terminator     T7 terminator: transcription terminator for bacteriophage T7 RNA polymerase
