[The description below was written by a language model from this plasmid's Addgene catalogue record and pLannotate feature annotations shown in this document.]
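Description:
pET28a(+)-SUMO-A'-l4-G' is a 5,920-nt bacterial expression plasmid built on a pET28a(+) backbone for production of a synthetic protein ligand in E. coli. It is selected with kanamycin through the aph(3')-Ia (KanR) gene and replicates from a ColE1/pBR322-type origin. The catalogue lists it as high copy, although the feature table also shows the rop gene and bom region typical of pET vectors, elements normally associated with lower copy number. An f1 origin is present as well, along with short tetracycline-resistance gene remnants that are non-functional backbone fragments.

The expression cassette follows the standard pET arrangement: a T7 promoter immediately followed by a lac operator, the strong T7 gene 10 ribosome binding site, the coding region, and a T7 terminator, with lacI carried on the plasmid under its own promoter. Transcription therefore depends on T7 RNA polymerase supplied by the host and is repressed until relieved by IPTG. The open reading frame begins with a short match annotated as a capTEV fragment, which probably reflects an N-terminal His tag. This is followed by yeast SMT3 (SUMO), a fusion partner commonly used to improve solubility. The unannotated stretch of roughly 300 nt downstream of SUMO presumably encodes the synthetic A'-l4-G' portion, by its name two coiled-coil peptides joined by a linker, though the record does not detail this. Partial Strep-Tag II and His-tag matches follow near the C-terminus, offering affinity purification handles.

The encoded protein is a soluble ligand for the CC-GEMS platform, in which coiled-coil peptides serve as inputs to Generalized Extracellular Molecule Sensor receptors for engineered, orthogonal communication in mammalian cells.
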