Addgene plasmid #209124: pET28a(+)-SUMO-A'-l4-G'
Purpose: Bacterial expression of CC-GEMS ligand SUMO-A'-l4-G'
Depositing lab: Tom de Greef. Depositing organization: Technische Universiteit Eindhoven. Publication: Engineering a scalable and orthogonal platform for synthetic communication in mammalian cells. Makri Pistikou AM, Cremers GAO, Nathalia BL, Meuleman TJ, Bogels BWA, Eijkens BV, de Dreu A, Bezembinder MTH, Stassen OMJA, Bouten CCV, Merkx M, Jerala R, de Greef TFA. Nat Commun. 2023 Nov 2;14(1):7001. doi: 10.1038/s41467-023-42810-5. PubMed 37919273.
Backbone
  Vector backbone: pET28a(+)-PT7
  Vector type: Bacterial Expression
Growth in bacteria
  Bacterial resistance: Kanamycin, 50 μg/mL
  Growth temperature: 37°C
  Growth strain: DH5alpha
  Copy number: High Copy
Gene/Insert
  Gene/Insert name: SUMO-A'-l4-G'
  Species: Synthetic
  Cloning method: Restriction Enzyme; 5′ cloning site unknown (unknown if destroyed)
Terms and licenses: Academic/Nonprofit Terms; Industry Terms: Not Available to Industry
Depositor comments: CC: coiled-coil; GEMS: Generalized Extracellular Molecule Sensor. Please visit https://doi.org/10.1101/2023.01.18.524631 for bioRxiv preprint.
How to cite: pET28a(+)-SUMO-A'-l4-G' was a gift from Tom de Greef (Addgene plasmid # 209124 ; http://n2t.net/addgene:209124 ; RRID:Addgene_209124)
